>Addgene plasmid #84166 | pFGC5941-PacI-ath-STTM838 | depositor partial sequence | sequence record 160722 | STTM
TGTGCAAGAAGCTATAGAAGAAAAGTTGTTGTTGTTATGGTCTAATTTAAATATGGTCTAAAGAAGAAGA
ATTGTGCAAGAAGCTATAGAAGAAAA
