>Addgene plasmid #84166 | pFGC5941-PacI-ath-STTM838 | addgene partial sequence | sequence record 166762 | M13-F20 5'-TGTAAAACGACGGCCAGT-3'
GTCTGCTGAGCCTCGACATGTTGTCGCAAAATTCGCCCTGGACCCGCCCAACGATTTGTCGTCACTGTCA
AGGTTTGACCTGCACTTCATTTGGGGCCCACATACACCAAAAAAATGCTGCATAATTCTCGGGGCAGCAA
GTCGGTTACCCGGCCGCCGTGCTGGACCGGGTTGAATGGTGCCCGTAACTTTCGGTAGAGCGGACGGCCA
ATACTCAACTTCAAGGAATCTCACCCATGCGCGCCGGCGGGGAACCGGAGTTCCCTTCAGTGAGCGTTAT
TAGTTCGCCGCTCGGTGTGTCGTAGATACTAGCCCCTGGGGCACTTTTGAAATTTGAATAAGATTTATGT
AATCAGTCTTTTAGGTTTGACCGGTTCTGCCGCTTTTTTTAAAATTGGATTTGTAATAATAAAACGCAAT
TGTTTGTTATTGTGGCGCTCTATCATAGATGTCGCTATAAACCTATTCAGCACAATATATTGTTTTCATT
TTAATATTGTACATATAAGTAGTAGGGTACAATCAGTAAATTGAACGGAGAATATTATTCATAAAAATAC
GATAGTAACGGGTGATATATTCATTAGAATGAACCGAAACCGGCGGTAAGGATCTGAGCTACACATGCTC
AGGTTTTTTACAACGTGCACAACAGAATTGAAAGCAAATATCATGCGATCATAGGCGTCTCGCATATCTC
ATTAAAGCAGGACTCTAGGGACTAGTCCCGGGTCTTAATTAAGAAAGGCGGACAGGTATCCCGTA
