>Addgene plasmid #84166 | pFGC5941-PacI-ath-STTM838 | addgene partial sequence | sequence record 167874 | T7 5'-TAATACGACTCACTATAGGG-3'
AAATGTCAAAGATACAGTCTCAGAAGACCAAAGGGCTATTGAGACTTTTCAACAAAGGGTAATTTCGGGA
AACCTCCTCGGATTCCATTGCCCAGCTATCTGTCACTTCATCGAAAGGACAGTGGAAAAGGAAGGTGGCT
CCTACAAATGCCATCATTGCGATAAAGGAAAGGCTATCATTCAAGATGCCTCTGCCGACAGTGGTCCCAA
AGATGGACCCCCACCCACGAGGAGCATCGTGGGAAAAGAAGACGTTCCAACCACGTCTTCAAAGCAAGTG
GATTGATGTGACATCTCCACTGACGTAAGGGATGACGCACAATCCCACCCCTACTCCAAAAATGTCAAAG
ATACTGTCTCAGAAGACCAAAGGGCTATTGAGACTTTTCAACAAAGGGTAATTTCGGGAAACCTCCTCGG
ATTCCATTGCCCAGCTATCTGTCACCTCATCGAAAGGACAGTAGAAAAGGAAGGTGGCTCCTACAAATGC
CATCATTGCGATAAAGGAAAGGCTATCATTCAAGATGCCCCTGCCGACAGTGGTCCCAAAGATGGACCCC
CACCCACGAGGAGCATCGTGGAAAAAGAAGACGTTCCAACCACGTCTTCAAAGCAAGTGGATTGATGTGA
CATCTCCACTGACATAAGGGATGACGCACAACCCCACTATCCTTCGCAAGACCCTTCCTCTATATAAGGA
AGTTCATTTCATTTGGAGAGGACAGCCCAAGCTTTGTGCAAGAAGCTATAGAAGAAAAGTTGTTGTTGTT
ATGGTCTAATTTAAATATGGTCTAAAGAAGAAGAATTGTGCAAGAA
