[The description below was written by a language model from this plasmid's Addgene catalogue record.]
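Description:
pFGC5941-PacI-ath-STTM838 is a plant expression plasmid designed to knock down the function of microRNA838 in Arabidopsis thaliana. It is built on pFGC5941-PacI, a backbone recorded as about 8.6 kb, which is a derivative of the pFGC5941 vector carrying a PacI cloning site. In bacteria it is maintained as a high-copy plasmid under dual selection with kanamycin and chloramphenicol. Basta (glufosinate) resistance is the marker for selecting transformed plants. The record does not list the origins of replication or T-DNA border elements, and no feature table is available to confirm them.

The payload is a cassette of roughly 2.8 kb inserted as a PacI fragment, with both PacI sites retained. According to the depositor, this fragment contains a doubled CaMV 35S promoter (2x35S), the STTM838 module, a 35S terminator and a chloramphenicol resistance gene. The chloramphenicol marker therefore travels with the insert, and combined with the kanamycin selection listed for the plasmid it allows recombinants carrying the cassette to be selected directly.

A short tandem target mimic (STTM) is a non-coding RNA carrying two miRNA binding sites joined by a short spacer. The sites are generally designed to pair with the miRNA but resist cleavage. Strong constitutive expression from 2x35S is intended to sequester the miRNA and trigger its degradation, relieving repression of its endogenous targets. The construct is therefore used for loss-of-function studies of miR838 in Arabidopsis. The exact STTM sequence design is not described in the record.
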