Addgene plasmid #84166: pFGC5941-PacI-ath-STTM838
Purpose: target miRNA838 for destruction in Arabidopsis thaliana
Depositing lab: Guiliang Tang. Depositing organization: Michigan Technological University. Publication: Construction of short tandem target mimic (STTM) to block the functions of plant and animal microRNAs. Tang G, Yan J, Gu Y, Qiao M, Fan R, Mao Y, Tang X. Methods. 2012 Oct;58(2):118-25. doi: 10.1016/j.ymeth.2012.10.006. Epub 2012 Oct 23. PubMed 23098881.
Backbone
  Vector backbone: pFGC5941-PacI
  Backbone manufacturer: Guiliang Tang (Addgene plasmid # 44182)
  Backbone size w/o insert (bp): 8608
  Vector type: Plant Expression
  Selectable markers: Basta
Growth in bacteria
  Bacterial resistance: Chloramphenicol and Kanamycin, 25 & 50 μg/mL
  Growth temperature: 37°C
  Growth strain: DH5alpha
  Copy number: High Copy
Gene/Insert
  Gene/Insert name: STTM838
  Species: A. thaliana (mustard weed)
  Insert size (bp): 2846
  Promoter: 2x35S
  Cloning method: Restriction Enzyme; 5′ cloning site PacI (not destroyed); 3′ cloning site PacI (not destroyed)
  Sequencing primers: 5′ CACTATCCTTCGCAAGACCCTTCC; 3′ CAACACATGAGCGAAACCCTATAA
Terms and licenses: Academic/Nonprofit Terms; Industry Terms: Not Available to Industry
Depositor comments: The insert within this plasmid contains a 2x35S promoter, STTM, T35S and CmR.
How to cite: pFGC5941-PacI-ath-STTM838 was a gift from Guiliang Tang (Addgene plasmid # 84166 ; http://n2t.net/addgene:84166 ; RRID:Addgene_84166)
